>Addgene plasmid #122880 | pICE MET17 | depositor full sequence | sequence record 234421 | pICE MET17 sequence 5445 bps
TCGCGCGTTTCGGTGATGACGGTGAAAACCTCTGACACATGCAGCTCCCGGAGACGGTCACAGCTTGTCT
GTAAGCGGATGCCGGGAGCAGACAAGCCCGTCAGGGCGCGTCAGCGGGTGTTGGCGGGTGTCGGGGCTGG
CTTAACTATGCGGCATCAGAGCAGATTGTACTGAGAGTGCACCATAGCCATCCTCATGAAAACTGTGTAA
CATAATAACCGAAGTGTCGAAAAGGTGGCACCTTGTCCAATTGAACACGCTCGATGAAAAAAATAAGATA
TATATAAGGTTAAGTAAAGCGTCTGTTAGAAAGGAAGTTTTTCCTTTTTCTTGCTCTCTTGTCTTTTCAT
CTACTATTTCCTTCGTGTAATACAGGGTCGTCAGATACATAGATACAATTCTATTACCCCCATCCATACA
ATGCCATCTCATTTCGATACTGTTCAACTACACGCCGGCCAAGAGAACCCTGGTGACAATGCTCACAGAT
CCAGAGCTGTACCAATTTACGCCACCACTTCTTATGTTTTCGAAAACTCTAAGCATGGTTCGCAATTGTT
TGGTCTAGAAGTTCCAGGTTACGTCTATTCCCGTTTCCAAAACCCAACCAGTAATGTTTTGGAAGAAAGA
ATTGCTGCTTTAGAAGGTGGTGCTGCTGCTTTGGCTGTTTCCTCCGGTCAAGCCGCTCAAACCCTTGCCA
TCCAAGGTTTGGCACACACTGGTGACAACATCGTTTCCACTTCTTACTTATACGGTGGTACTTATAACCA
GTTCAAAATCTCGTTCAAAAGATTTGGTATCGAGGCTAGATTTGTTGAAGGTGACAATCCAGAAGAATTC
GAAAAGGTCTTTGATGAAAGAACCAAGGCTGTTTATTTGGAAACCATTGGTAATCCAAAGTACAATGTTC
CGGATTTTGAAAAAATTGTTGCAATTGCTCACAAACACGGTATTCCAGTTGTCGTTGACAACACATTTGG
TGCCGGTGGTTACTTCTGTCAGCCAATTAAATACGGTGCTGATATTGTAACACATTCTGCTACCAAATGG
ATTGGTGGTCATGGTACTACTATCGGTGGTATTATTGTTGACTCTGGTAAGTTCCCATGGAAGGACTACC
CAGAAAAGTTCCCTCAATTCTCTCAACCTGCCGAAGGATATCACGGTACTATCTACAATGAAGCCTACGG
TAACTTGGCATACATCGTTCATGTTAGAACTGAACTATTAAGAGATTTGGGTCCATTGATGAACCCATTT
GCCTCTTTCTTGCTACTACAAGGTGTTGAAACATTATCTTTGAGAGCTGAAAGACACGGTGAAAATGCAT
TGAAGTTAGCCAAATGGTTAGAACAATCCCCATACGTATCTTGGGTTTCATACCCTGGTTTAGCATCTCA
TTCTCATCATGAAAATGCTAAGAAGTATCTATCTAACGGTTTCGGTGGTGTCTTATCTTTCGGTGTAAAA
GACTTACCAAATGCCGACAAGGAAACTGACCCATTCAAACTTTCTGGTGCTCAAGTTGTTGACAATTTAA
AGCTTGCCTCTAACTTGGCCAATGTTGGTGATGCCAAGACCTTAGTCATTGCTCCATACTTCACTACCCA
CAAACAATTAAATGACAAAGAAAAGTTGGCATCTGGTGTTACCAAGGACTTAATTCGTGTCTCTGTTGGT
ATCGAATTTATTGATGACATTATTGCAGACTTCCAGCAATCTTTTGAAACTGTTTTCGCTGGCCAAAAAC
CATGAGTGTGCGTAATGAGTTGTAAAATTATGTATAAACCTACTTTCTCTCACAAGTTATGCGGTGTGAA
ATACCGCACAGATGCGTAAGGAGAAAATACCGCATCAGGAAATTGTAAACGTTAATATTTTGTTAAAATT
CGCGTTAAATTTTTGTTAAATCAGCTCATTTTTTAACCAATAGGCCGAAATCGGCAAAATCCCTTATAAA
TCAAAAGAATAGACCGAGATAGGGT
[37 nt withheld, positions 1986-2022]
AAAGAACGTGGACTCCAACGTCAAAGG
[49 nt withheld, positions 2050-2098]
T
[91 nt withheld, positions 2100-2190]
G
[124 nt withheld, positions 2192-2315]
CGCGCCATTCGCCATTCAGGCTGCGCAACTGTTGGGAAGGGCGATCGGTGCGGGCCTCTTCGCTATTACG
CCAGCTGGCGAAAGGGGGATGTGCTGCAAGGCGATTAAGTTGGGTAACGCCAGGGTTTTCCCAGTCACGA
CGTTGTAAAACGACGGCCAGTGAGCGCGCGTAATACGACTCACTATAGGGCGAATTGGGTACCGGGCCCC
CCCTCGAGGTCGACGGTATCGATAAGCTTGATATCGAATTCCTGCAGCCCGGGGGATCCACTAGTTCTAG
AGCGGCCGCCCTCTTAGCGCTTCTTAGGACGGATCGCTTGCCTGTAACTTACACGCGCCTCGTATCTTTT
AATGATGGAATAATTTGGGAATTTACTCTGTGTTTATTTATTTTTATGTTTTGTATTTGGATTTTAGAAA
GTAAATAAAGAAGGTAGAAGAGTTACGGAATGAAGAAAAAAAAATAAACAAAGGTTTAAAAAATTTCAAC
AAAAAGCGTACTTTACATATATATTTATTAGACAAGAAAAGCAGATTAAATAGATATACATTCGATTAAC
GATAAGTAAAATGTAAAATCACAGGATTTTCGTGTGTGGTCTTCTACACAGACAAGATGAAACAATTCGG
CATTAATACCTGAGAGCAGGAAGAGCAAGATAAAAGGTAGTATTTGTTGGCGATCCCCCTAGAGTCTTTT
ACATCTTCGGAAAACAAAAACTATTTTTTCTTTAATTTCTTTTTTTACTTTCTATTTTTAATTTATATAT
TTATATTAAAAAATTTAAATTATAATTATTTTTATAGCACGTGATGAAAAGGACCCAGGTGGCGCGGCCG
CCACCGCGGTGGAGCTCCAGCTTTTGTTCCCTTTAGTGAGGGTTAATTGCGCGCTTGGCGTAATCATGGT
CATAGCTGTTTCCTGTGTGAAATTGTTATCCGCTCACAATTCCACACAACATAGGAGCCGGAAGCATAAA
GTGTAAAGCCTGGGGTGCCTAATGAGTGAGGTAACTCACATTAATTGCGTTGCGCTCACTGCCCGCTTTC
CAGTCGGGAAACCTGTCGTGCCAGCTGCATTAATGAATCGGCCAACGCGCGGGGAGAGGCGGTTTGCGTA
TTGGGCGCTCTTCCGCTTCCTCGCTCACTGACTCGCTGCGCTCGGTCGTTCGGCTGCGGCGAGCGGTATC
AGCTCACTCAAAGGCGGTAATACGGTTATCCACAGAATCAGGGGATAACGCAGGAAAGAACATGTGAGCA
AAAGGCCAGCAAAAGGCCAGGAACCGTAAAAAGGCCGCGTTGCTGGCGTTTTTCCATAGGCTCCGCCCCC
CTGACGAGCATCACAAAAATCGACGCTCAAGTCAGAGGTGGCGAAACCCGACAGGACTATAAAGATACCA
GGCGTTTCCCCCTGGAAGCTCCCTCGTGCGCTCTCCTGTTCCGACCCTGCCGCTTACCGGATACCTGTCC
GCCTTTCTCCCTTCGGGAAGCGTGGCGCTTTCTCATAGCTCACGCTGTAGGTATCTCAGTTCGGTGTAGG
TCGTTCGCTCCAAGCTGGGCTGTGTGCACGAACCCCCCGTTCAGCCCGACCGCTGCGCCTTATCCGGTAA
CTATCGTCTTGAGTCCAACCCGGTAAGACACGACTTATCGCCACTGGCAGCAGCCACTGGTAACAGGATT
AGCAGAGCGAGGTATGTAGGCGGTGCTACAGAGTTCTTGAAGTGGTGGCCTAACTACGGCTACACTAGAA
GGACAGTATTTGGTATCTGCGCTCTGCTGAAGCCAGTTACCTTCGGAAAAAGAGTTGGTAGCTCTTGATC
CGGCAAACAAACCACCGCTGGTAGCGGTGGTTTTTTTGTTTGCAAGCAGCAGATTACGCGCAGAAAAAAA
GGATCTCAAGAAGATCCTTTGATCTTTTCTACGGGGTCTGACGCTCAGTGGAACGAAAACTCACGTTAAG
GGATTTTGGTCATGAGATTATCAAAAAGGATCTTCACCTAGATCCTTTTAAATTAAAAATGAAGTTTTAA
ATCAATCTAAAGTATATATGAGTAAACTTGGTCTGACAGTTACCAATGCTTAATCAGTGAGGCACCTATC
TCAGCGATCTGTCTATTTCGTTCATCCATAGTTGCCTGACTCCCCGTCGTGTAGATAACTACGATACGGG
AGGGCTTACCATCTGGCCCCAGTGCTGCAATGATACCGCGAGACCCACGCTCACCGGCTCCAGATTTATC
AGCAATAAACCAGCCAGCCGGAAGGGCCGAGCGCAGAAGTGGTCCTGCAACTTTATCCGCCTCCATCCAG
TCTATTAATTGTTGCCGGGAAGCTAGAGTAAGTAGTTCGCCAGTTAATAGTTTGCGCAACGTTGTTGCCA
TTGCTACAGGCATCGTGGTGTCACGCTCGTCGTTTGGTATGGCTTCATTCAGCTCCGGTTCCCAACGATC
AAGGCGAGTTACATGATCCCCCATGTTGTGCAAAAAAGCGGTTAGCTCCTTCGGTCCTCCGATCGTTGTC
AGAAGTAAGTTGGCCGCAGTGTTATCACTCATGGTTATGGCAGCACTGCATAATTCTCTTACTGTCATGC
CATCCGTAAGATGCTTTTCTGTGACTGGTGAGTACTCAACCAAGTCATTCTGAGAATAGTGTATGCGGCG
ACCGAGTTGCTCTTGCCCGGCGTCAATACGGGATAATACCGCGCCACATAGCAGAACTTTAAAAGTGCTC
ATCATTGGAAAACGTTCTTCGGGGCGAAAACTCTCAAGGATCTTACCGCTGTTGAGATCCAGTTCGATGT
AACCCACTCGTGCACCCAACTGATCTTCAGCATCTTTTACTTTCACCAGCGTTTCTGGGTGAGCAAAAAC
AGGAAGGCAAAATGCCGCAAAAAAGGGAATAAGGGCGACACGGAAATGTTGAATACTCATACTCTTCCTT
TTTCAATATTATTGAAGCATTTATCAGGGTTATTGTCTCATGAGCGGATACATATTTGAATGTATTTAGA
AAAATAAACAAATAGGGGTTCCGCGCACATTTCCCCGAAAAGTGCCACCTGACGTCTAAGAAACCATTAT
TATCATGACATTAACCTATAAAAATAGGCGTATCACGAGGCCCTTTCGTC
Features (pLannotate 1.2.2; 19 found; start..end, strand, type, name):
    137..186     +  misc_feature   bom (fragment): basis of mobility region from pBR322
    187..420     +  promoter       MET17 promoter (fragment): S. cerevisiae MET17; expression is repressed by methionine; MET15; MET25
    421..1755    +  CDS            MET17: O-acetylserine and O-acetylhomoserine sulfhydrylase, required for sulfur amino acid synthesis; S. cerevisiae MET17 MET15; MET25
   1808..1859    +  misc_feature   bom (fragment): basis of mobility region from pBR322
   1860..2315    -  rep_origin     f1 ori (sequence partly withheld): f1 bacteriophage origin of replication; arrow indicates direction of (+) strand synthesis
   2323..2478    -  CDS            lacZα (fragment): LacZα fragment of β-galactosidase; lacZ fragment
   2486..2504    +  promoter       T7 promoter: promoter for bacteriophage T7 RNA polymerase
   2513..2605    -  misc_feature   MCS (fragment): pBluescript multiple cloning site
   2627..3130    -  misc_feature   CEN/ARS: S. cerevisiae CEN6 centromere fused to an autonomously replicating sequence
   3149..3172    -  misc_feature   MCS (fragment): pBluescript multiple cloning site
   3185..3203    -  promoter       T3 promoter: promoter for bacteriophage T3 RNA polymerase
   3248..3264    -  protein_bind   lac operator: The lac repressor binds to the lac operator to inhibit transcription in E. coli. This inhibition can be relieved by adding lactose or isopropyl-β-D-thiogalactopyranoside (IPTG). lac repressor encoded by lacI
   3272..3302    -  promoter       lac promoter: promoter for the E. coli lac operon
   3317..3338    -  protein_bind   CAP binding site: CAP binding activates transcription in the presence of cAMP. E. coli catabolite activator protein
   3351..3443    -  CDS            lacI (fragment): lac repressor; lacI; The lac repressor binds to the lac operator to inhibit transcription in E. coli. This inhibition can be relieved by adding lactose or isopropyl-β-D-thiogalactopyranoside (IPTG).
   3626..4214    -  rep_origin     ori: high-copy-number ColE1/pMB1/pBR322/pUC origin of replication
   4385..5245    -  CDS            AmpR: β-lactamase; bla; confers resistance to ampicillin, carbenicillin, and related antibiotics
   5246..5350    -  promoter       AmpR promoter: bla
   5445..35      +  CDS            rop (fragment) (across the origin): Rop protein, which maintains plasmids at low copy number; rop
