>Addgene plasmid #122880 | pICE MET17 | addgene full sequence | sequence record 238639 | Addgene NGS Result
TTATTATCATGACATTAACCTATAAAAATAGGCGTATCACGAGGCCCTTTCGTCTCGCGCGTTTCGGTGA
TGACGGTGAAAACCTCTGACACATGCAGCTCCCGGAGACGGTCACAGCTTGTCTGTAAGCGGATGCCGGG
AGCAGACAAGCCCGTCAGGGCGCGTCAGCGGGTGTTGGCGGGTGTCGGGGCTGGCTTAACTATGCGGCAT
CAGAGCAGATTGTACTGAGAGTGCACCATAGCCATCCTCATGAAAACTGTGTAACATAATAACCGAAGTG
TCGAAAAGGTGGCACCTTGTCCAATTGAACACGCTCGATGAAAAAAATAAGATATATATAAGGTTAAGTA
AAGCGTCTGTTAGAAAGGAAGTTTTTCCTTTTTCTTGCTCTCTTGTCTTTTCATCTACTATTTCCTTCGT
GTAATACAGGGTCGTCAGATACATAGATACAATTCTATTACCCCCATCCATACAATGCCATCTCATTTCG
ATACTGTTCAACTACACGCCGGCCAAGAGAACCCTGGTGACAATGCTCACAGATCCAGAGCTGTACCAAT
TTACGCCACCACTTCTTATGTTTTCGAAAACTCTAAGCATGGTTCGCAATTGTTTGGTCTAGAAGTTCCA
GGTTACGTCTATTCCCGTTTCCAAAACCCAACCAGTAATGTTTTGGAAGAAAGAATTGCTGCTTTAGAAG
GTGGTGCTGCTGCTTTGGCTGTTTCCTCCGGTCAAGCCGCTCAAACCCTTGCCATCCAAGGTTTGGCACA
CACTGGTGACAACATCGTTTCCACTTCTTACTTATACGGTGGTACTTATAACCAGTTCAAAATCTCGTTC
AAAAGATTTGGTATCGAGGCTAGATTTGTTGAAGGTGACAATCCAGAAGAATTCGAAAAGGTCTTTGATG
AAAGAACCAAGGCTGTTTATTTGGAAACCATTGGTAATCCAAAGTACAATGTTCCGGATTTTGAAAAAAT
TGTTGCAATTGCTCACAAACACGGTATTCCAGTTGTCGTTGACAACACATTTGGTGCCGGTGGTTACTTC
TGTCAGCCAATTAAATACGGTGCTGATATTGTAACACATTCTGCTACCAAATGGATTGGTGGTCATGGTA
CTACTATCGGTGGTATTATTGTTGACTCTGGTAAGTTCCCATGGAAGGACTACCCAGAAAAGTTCCCTCA
ATTCTCTCAACCTGCCGAAGGATATCACGGTACTATCTACAATGAAGCCTACGGTAACTTGGCATACATC
GTTCATGTTAGAACTGAACTATTAAGAGATTTGGGTCCATTGATGAACCCATTTGCCTCTTTCTTGCTAC
TACAAGGTGTTGAAACATTATCTTTGAGAGCTGAAAGACACGGTGAAAATGCATTGAAGTTAGCCAAATG
GTTAGAACAATCCCCATACGTATCTTGGGTTTCATACCCTGGTTTAGCATCTCATTCTCATCATGAAAAT
GCTAAGAAGTATCTATCTAACGGTTTCGGTGGTGTCTTATCTTTCGGTGTAAAAGACTTACCAAATGCCG
ACAAGGAAACTGACCCATTCAAACTTTCTGGTGCTCAAGTTGTTGACAATTTAAAGCTTGCCTCTAACTT
GGCCAATGTTGGTGATGCCAAGACCTTAGTCATTGCTCCATACTTCACTACCCACAAACAATTAAATGAC
AAAGAAAAGTTGGCATCTGGTGTTACCAAGGACTTAATTCGTGTCTCTGTTGGTATCGAATTTATTGATG
ACATTATTGCAGACTTCCAGCAATCTTTTGAAACTGTTTTCGCTGGCCAAAAACCATGAGTGTGCGTAAT
GAGTTGTAAAATTATGTATAAACCGACTTTCTCTCACAAGTTATGCGGTGTGAAATACCGCACAGATGCG
TAAGGAGAAAATACCGCATCAGGAAATTGTAAGCGTTAATATTTTGTTAAAATTCGCGTTAAATTTTTGT
TAAATCAGCTCATTTTTTAACCAATAGGCCGAAATCGGCAAAATCCCTTATAAATCAAAAGAATAGACCG
AGATAGGGT
[37 nt withheld, positions 2040-2076]
AAAGAACGTGGACTCCAACGTCAAAGG
[49 nt withheld, positions 2104-2152]
T
[91 nt withheld, positions 2154-2244]
G
[124 nt withheld, positions 2246-2369]
CCATTCGCCATTCAGGCTGCGCAACTGTTGGGAAGGGCGATCGGTGCGGGCCTCTTCGCTATTACGCCAG
CTGGCGAAAGGGGGATGTGCTGCAAGGCGATTAAGTTGGGTAACGCCAGGGTTTTCCCAGTCACGACGTT
GTAAAACGACGGCCAGTGAGCGCGCGTAATACGACTCACTATAGGGCGAATTGGGTACCGGGCCCCCCCT
CGAGGTCGACGGTATCGATAAGCTTGATATCGAATTCCTGCAGCCCGGGGGATCCACTAGTTCTAGAGCG
GCCGCCCTCTTAGCGCTTCTTAGGACGGATCGCTTGCCTGTAACTTACACGCGCCTCGTATCTTTTAATG
ATGGAATAATTTGGGAATTTACTCTGTGTTTATTTATTTTTATGTTTTGTATTTGGATTTTAGAAAGTAA
ATAAAGAAGGTAGAAGAGTTACGGAATGAAGAAAAAAAAATAAACAAAGGTTTAAAAAATTTCAACAAAA
AGCGTACTTTACATATATATTTATTAGACAAGAAAAGCAGATTAAATAGATATACATTCGATTAACGATA
AGTAAAATGTAAAATCACAGGATTTTCGTGTGTGGTCTTCTACACAGACAAGATGAAACAATTCGGCATT
AATACCTGAGAGCAGGAAGAGCAAGATAAAAGGTAGTATTTGTTGGCGATCCCCCTAGAGTCTTTTACAT
CTTCGGAAAACAAAAACTATTTTTTCTTTAATTTCTTTTTTTACTTTCTATTTTTAATTTATATATTTAT
ATTAAAAAATTTAAATTATAATTATTTTTATAGCACGTGATGAAAAGGACCCAGGTGGCGCGGCCGCCAC
CGCGGTGGAGCTCCAGCTTTTGTTCCCTTTAGTGAGGGTTAATTGCGCGCTTGGCGTAATCATGGTCATA
GCTGTTTCCTGTGTGAAATTGTTATCCGCTCACAATTCCACACAACATACGAGCCGGAAGCATAAAGTGT
AAAGCCTGGGGTGCCTAATGAGTGAGCTAACTCACATTAATTGCGTTGCGCTCACTGCCCGCTTTCCAGT
CGGGAAACCTGTCGTGCCAGCTGCATTAATGAATCGGCCAACGCGCGGGGAGAGGCGGTTTGCGTATTGG
GCGCTCTTCCGCTTCCTCGCTCACTGACTCGCTGCGCTCGGTCGTTCGGCTGCGGCGAGCGGTATCAGCT
CACTCAAAGGCGGTAATACGGTTATCCACAGAATCAGGGGATAACGCAGGAAAGAACATGTGAGCAAAAG
GCCAGCAAAAGGCCAGGAACCGTAAAAAGGCCGCGTTGCTGGCGTTTTTCCATAGGCTCCGCCCCCCTGA
CGAGCATCACAAAAATCGACGCTCAAGTCAGAGGTGGCGAAACCCGACAGGACTATAAAGATACCAGGCG
TTTCCCCCTGGAAGCTCCCTCGTGCGCTCTCCTGTTCCGACCCTGCCGCTTACCGGATACCTGTCCGCCT
TTCTCCCTTCGGGAAGCGTGGCGCTTTCTCATAGCTCACGCTGTAGGTATCTCAGTTCGGTGTAGGTCGT
TCGCTCCAAGCTGGGCTGTGTGCACGAACCCCCCGTTCAGCCCGACCGCTGCGCCTTATCCGGTAACTAT
CGTCTTGAGTCCAACCCGGTAAGACACGACTTATCGCCACTGGCAGCAGCCACTGGTAACAGGATTAGCA
GAGCGAGGTATGTAGGCGGTGCTACAGAGTTCTTGAAGTGGTGGCCTAACTACGGCTACACTAGAAGAAC
AGTATTTGGTATCTGCGCTCTGCTGAAGCCAGTTACCTTCGGAAAAAGAGTTGGTAGCTCTTGATCCGGC
AAACAAACCACCGCTGGTAGCGGTGGTTTTTTTGTTTGCAAGCAGCAGATTACGCGCAGAAAAAAAGGAT
CTCAAGAAGATCCTTTGATCTTTTCTACGGGGTCTGACGCTCAGTGGAACGAAAACTCACGTTAAGGGAT
TTTGGTCATGAGATTATCAAAAAGGATCTTCACCTAGATCCTTTTAAATTAAAAATGAAGTTTTAAATCA
ATCTAAAGTATATATGAGTAAACTTGGTCTGACAGTTACCAATGCTTAATCAGTGAGGCACCTATCTCAG
CGATCTGTCTATTTCGTTCATCCATAGTTGCCTGACTCCCCGTCGTGTAGATAACTACGATACGGGAGGG
CTTACCATCTGGCCCCAGTGCTGCAATGATACCGCGAGACCCACGCTCACCGGCTCCAGATTTATCAGCA
ATAAACCAGCCAGCCGGAAGGGCCGAGCGCAGAAGTGGTCCTGCAACTTTATCCGCCTCCATCCAGTCTA
TTAATTGTTGCCGGGAAGCTAGAGTAAGTAGTTCGCCAGTTAATAGTTTGCGCAACGTTGTTGCCATTGC
TACAGGCATCGTGGTGTCACGCTCGTCGTTTGGTATGGCTTCATTCAGCTCCGGTTCCCAACGATCAAGG
CGAGTTACATGATCCCCCATGTTGTGCAAAAAAGCGGTTAGCTCCTTCGGTCCTCCGATCGTTGTCAGAA
GTAAGTTGGCCGCAGTGTTATCACTCATGGTTATGGCAGCACTGCATAATTCTCTTACTGTCATGCCATC
CGTAAGATGCTTTTCTGTGACTGGTGAGTACTCAACCAAGTCATTCTGAGAATAGTGTATGCGGCGACCG
AGTTGCTCTTGCCCGGCGTCAATACGGGATAATACCGCGCCACATAGCAGAACTTTAAAAGTGCTCATCA
TTGGAAAACGTTCTTCGGGGCGAAAACTCTCAAGGATCTTACCGCTGTTGAGATCCAGTTCGATGTAACC
CACTCGTGCACCCAACTGATCTTCAGCATCTTTTACTTTCACCAGCGTTTCTGGGTGAGCAAAAACAGGA
AGGCAAAATGCCGCAAAAAAGGGAATAAGGGCGACACGGAAATGTTGAATACTCATACTCTTCCTTTTTC
AATATTATTGAAGCATTTATCAGGGTTATTGTCTCATGAGCGGATACATATTTGAATGTATTTAGAAAAA
TAAACAAATAGGGGTTCCGCGCACATTTCCCCGAAAAGTGCCACCTGACGTCTAAGAAACCA
Features (pLannotate 1.2.2; 19 found; start..end, strand, type, name):
     54..89      +  CDS            rop (fragment): Rop protein, which maintains plasmids at low copy number; rop
    191..240     +  misc_feature   bom (fragment): basis of mobility region from pBR322
    241..474     +  promoter       MET17 promoter (fragment): S. cerevisiae MET17; expression is repressed by methionine; MET15; MET25
    475..1809    +  CDS            MET17: O-acetylserine and O-acetylhomoserine sulfhydrylase, required for sulfur amino acid synthesis; S. cerevisiae MET17 MET15; MET25
   1862..1913    +  misc_feature   bom (fragment): basis of mobility region from pBR322
   1941..2369    -  rep_origin     f1 ori (sequence partly withheld): f1 bacteriophage origin of replication; arrow indicates direction of (+) strand synthesis
   2373..2528    -  CDS            lacZα (fragment): LacZα fragment of β-galactosidase; lacZ fragment
   2536..2554    +  promoter       T7 promoter: promoter for bacteriophage T7 RNA polymerase
   2563..2655    -  misc_feature   MCS (fragment): pBluescript multiple cloning site
   2677..3180    -  misc_feature   CEN/ARS: S. cerevisiae CEN6 centromere fused to an autonomously replicating sequence
   3199..3222    -  misc_feature   MCS (fragment): pBluescript multiple cloning site
   3235..3253    -  promoter       T3 promoter: promoter for bacteriophage T3 RNA polymerase
   3298..3314    -  protein_bind   lac operator: The lac repressor binds to the lac operator to inhibit transcription in E. coli. This inhibition can be relieved by adding lactose or isopropyl-β-D-thiogalactopyranoside (IPTG). lac repressor encoded by lacI
   3322..3352    -  promoter       lac promoter: promoter for the E. coli lac operon
   3367..3388    -  protein_bind   CAP binding site: CAP binding activates transcription in the presence of cAMP. E. coli catabolite activator protein
   3401..3493    -  CDS            lacI (fragment): lac repressor; lacI; The lac repressor binds to the lac operator to inhibit transcription in E. coli. This inhibition can be relieved by adding lactose or isopropyl-β-D-thiogalactopyranoside (IPTG).
   3676..4264    -  rep_origin     ori: high-copy-number ColE1/pMB1/pBR322/pUC origin of replication
   4435..5295    -  CDS            AmpR: β-lactamase; bla; confers resistance to ampicillin, carbenicillin, and related antibiotics
   5296..5400    -  promoter       AmpR promoter: bla
