[The description below was written by a language model from this plasmid's Addgene catalogue record and pLannotate feature annotations shown in this document.]
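Description:
pICE MET17 is an empty-backbone yeast shuttle vector of the ICE ("Integration after CEN Excision") series, designed to combine yeast recombination cloning with stable genomic integration. It carries no insert. In E. coli it is propagated as a high-copy plasmid through a ColE1/pUC-type origin and selected with ampicillin via the β-lactamase gene and its native promoter. An f1 origin is also present, which in principle allows single-stranded DNA production. Short rop, bom and lacI fragments are annotated, but these appear to be non-functional remnants of the parental cloning vectors.

The yeast marker is S. cerevisiae MET17 (also called MET15 or MET25), which encodes O-acetylserine/O-acetylhomoserine sulfhydrylase. It is preceded by a fragment of its own methionine-repressible promoter and provides auxotrophic selection in met17-deficient strains. The distinctive feature is a CEN6/ARS element placed inside a pBluescript-type multiple cloning site, with MCS fragments on both sides. This region sits between T7 and T3 promoters within a disrupted lacZα/lac promoter region. With the CEN/ARS in place, the plasmid replicates autonomously in yeast, so inserts can be assembled by homologous recombination (gap repair) and the product recovered. According to the stated purpose, the centromere is then excised, turning the construct into an integrating plasmid for stable genomic insertion. The record does not state which restriction sites are used for excision or which locus is targeted for integration. No yeast expression promoter for a cloned gene is annotated, so users would presumably supply their own regulatory sequences.

Two sequence records, one from the depositor and one from repository sequencing, differ by four nucleotides in length. Their start coordinates are offset, but they show the same feature set and arrangement.
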