Addgene plasmid #122880: pICE MET17
Purpose: (Empty Backbone) MET17 ICE plasmid used to facilitate yeast recombination cloning and stable genomic Integration after CEN Excision.
Depositing lab: Randy Hampton. Depositing organization: University of California, San Diego (UCSD). Publication: ICE plasmids: combining the ease of yeast recombination cloning with the stability of genomic integration. Flagg MP, Kao A, Hampton RY. Yeast. 2019 May 10. doi: 10.1002/yea.3400. PubMed 31074531.
Backbone
  Vector backbone: ICE plasmid
  Vector type: Yeast Expression ; Yeast Recombination Cloning
Growth in bacteria
  Bacterial resistance: Ampicillin, 100 μg/mL
  Growth temperature: 37°C
  Growth strain: DH5alpha
  Copy number: High Copy
Gene/Insert
  Gene/Insert name: None
Terms and licenses: Academic/Nonprofit Terms; Industry Terms: Not Available to Industry
How to cite: pICE MET17 was a gift from Randy Hampton (Addgene plasmid # 122880 ; http://n2t.net/addgene:122880 ; RRID:Addgene_122880)
